Addgene plasmid #173847: pPBpuro-UbC-canisTgfa
Purpose: Encoding dog Tgfa.
Depositing lab: Michiyuki Matsuda. Depositing organization: Kyoto University, Graduate School of Biostudies. Publication: Redundant roles of EGFR ligands in the ERK activation waves during collective cell migration. Lin S, Hirayama D, Maryu G, Matsuda K, Hino N, Deguchi E, Aoki K, Iwamoto R, Terai K, Matsuda M. Life Sci Alliance. 2021 Oct 19;5(1). pii: 5/1/e202101206. doi: 10.26508/lsa.202101206. Print 2022 Jan. PubMed 34667080.
Backbone
  Vector backbone: pPBpuro
  Backbone size w/o insert (bp): 6400
  Total vector size (bp): 6886
  Vector type: Mammalian Expression
  Selectable markers: Puromycin
Growth in bacteria
  Bacterial resistance: Ampicillin, 100 μg/mL
  Growth temperature: 37°C
  Growth strain: DH5alpha
  Copy number: Unknown
Gene/Insert
  Gene/Insert name: A cDNA of canis Tgfa.
  Species: Madin-Darby Canine Kidney (MDCK) cells
  Insert size (bp): 700
Terms and licenses: Academic/Nonprofit Terms; Industry Terms: Not Available to Industry
How to cite: pPBpuro-UbC-canisTgfa was a gift from Michiyuki Matsuda (Addgene plasmid # 173847 ; http://n2t.net/addgene:173847 ; RRID:Addgene_173847)
