[The description below was written by a language model from this plasmid's Addgene catalogue record and pLannotate feature annotations shown in this document.]
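Description:
pPBpuro-UbC-canisTgfa is a mammalian expression plasmid of about 6.9 kb, built on the pPBpuro backbone, that encodes canine transforming growth factor alpha (Tgfa). The cDNA is recorded as derived from Madin-Darby Canine Kidney (MDCK) cells. It is propagated in E. coli through a high-copy ColE1/pUC-type origin with ampicillin selection from the β-lactamase gene and its own promoter. The backbone also carries an f1 phage origin and pBluescript-like remnants, including T7 and T3 promoters, lacZα and lacI fragments, and duplicated lac promoter/operator/CAP-site segments. These remnants play no role in mammalian expression.

The payload is a single bicistronic cassette. The human ubiquitin C (UbC) promoter, a constitutive promoter of moderate strength, drives the Tgfa coding sequence. The automated annotation labels this coding sequence by homology to human TGFA, but the catalogue entry identifies it as the dog gene. Downstream, an EMCV IRES allows cap-independent translation of puromycin N-acetyltransferase from the same transcript, which ends at a bovine growth hormone polyadenylation signal. Because the two coding sequences share one mRNA, puromycin-resistant cells should also express the ligand.

The "PB" in the backbone name suggests a piggyBac transposon vector for stable genomic integration with a co-supplied transposase. However, no transposon terminal repeats are annotated in the feature table, so the record does not confirm this.

TGFα is an EGF receptor ligand. The associated publication concerns the redundant roles of EGFR ligands in ERK activation waves during collective cell migration, which is consistent with use of the plasmid to express or re-express Tgfa in cultured mammalian cells such as MDCK.
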