Features (pLannotate 1.2.2; 21 found; start..end, strand, type, name):
     42..470     -  rep_origin     f1 ori (sequence partly withheld): f1 bacteriophage origin of replication; arrow indicates direction of (+) strand synthesis
    475..630     -  CDS            lacZα (fragment): LacZα fragment of β-galactosidase; lacZ fragment
    638..656     +  promoter       T7 promoter: promoter for bacteriophage T7 RNA polymerase
   1016..2227    +  promoter       UbC promoter: human ubiquitin C promoter
   2245..2724    +  CDS            TGFA: TGFA_HUMAN - Experimental evidence at protein level: Swiss-Prot protein existence level 1. TGF alpha is a mitogenic polypeptide that is able to bind to the EGF receptor/EGFR and to act synergistically with TGF beta to promote anchorage-independent cell proliferation in soft agar. From Homo sapiens (Human).
   2793..3354    +  misc_feature   IRES: internal ribosome entry site (IRES) of the encephalomyocarditis virus (EMCV)
   3357..3956    +  CDS            PuroR: puromycin N-acetyltransferase; pac from Streptomyces alboniger; confers resistance to puromycin
   3989..4213    +  polyA_signal   bGH poly(A) signal: bovine growth hormone polyadenylation signal
   4217..4233    +  promoter       SV40 promoter (fragment): SV40 enhancer and early promoter
   4284..4300    -  protein_bind   lac operator: The lac repressor binds to the lac operator to inhibit transcription in E. coli. This inhibition can be relieved by adding lactose or isopropyl-β-D-thiogalactopyranoside (IPTG). lac repressor encoded by lacI
   4308..4338    -  promoter       lac promoter: promoter for the E. coli lac operon
   4353..4374    -  protein_bind   CAP binding site: CAP binding activates transcription in the presence of cAMP. E. coli catabolite activator protein
   4387..4426    -  CDS            lacI (fragment): lac repressor; lacI; The lac repressor binds to the lac operator to inhibit transcription in E. coli. This inhibition can be relieved by adding lactose or isopropyl-β-D-thiogalactopyranoside (IPTG).
   4711..4729    -  promoter       T3 promoter: promoter for bacteriophage T3 RNA polymerase
   4774..4790    -  protein_bind   lac operator: The lac repressor binds to the lac operator to inhibit transcription in E. coli. This inhibition can be relieved by adding lactose or isopropyl-β-D-thiogalactopyranoside (IPTG). lac repressor encoded by lacI
   4798..4828    -  promoter       lac promoter: promoter for the E. coli lac operon
   4843..4864    -  protein_bind   CAP binding site: CAP binding activates transcription in the presence of cAMP. E. coli catabolite activator protein
   4877..4969    -  CDS            lacI (fragment): lac repressor; lacI; The lac repressor binds to the lac operator to inhibit transcription in E. coli. This inhibition can be relieved by adding lactose or isopropyl-β-D-thiogalactopyranoside (IPTG).
   5152..5740    -  rep_origin     ori: high-copy-number ColE1/pMB1/pBR322/pUC origin of replication
   5911..6771    -  CDS            AmpR: β-lactamase; bla; confers resistance to ampicillin, carbenicillin, and related antibiotics
   6772..6876    -  promoter       AmpR promoter: bla
>Addgene plasmid #173847 | pPBpuro-UbC-canisTgfa | addgene full sequence | sequence record 340333 | Addgene NGS Result
GAAAAGTGCCACCTAAATTGTAAGCGTTAATATTTTGTTAAAATTCGCGTTAAATTTTTGTTAAATCAGC
TCATTTTTTAACCAATAGGCCGAAATCGGCAAAATCCCTTATAAATCAAAAGAATAGACCGAGATAGGGT
[37 nt withheld, positions 141-177]
AAAGAACGTGGACTCCAACGTCAAAGG
[49 nt withheld, positions 205-253]
T
[91 nt withheld, positions 255-345]
G
[124 nt withheld, positions 347-470]
CCCATTCGCCATTCAGGCTGCGCAACTGTTGGGAAGGGCGATCGGTGCGGGCCTCTTCGCTATTACGCCA
GCTGGCGAAAGGGGGATGTGCTGCAAGGCGATTAAGTTGGGTAACGCCAGGGTTTTCCCAGTCACGACGT
TGTAAAACGACGGCCAGTGAGCGCGCGTAATACGACTCACTATAGGGCGAATTGGGGCGCGCCATTCTAG
ATTAACCCTAGAAAGATAGTCTGCGTAAAATTGACGCATGCATTCTTGAAATATTGCTCTCTCTTTCTAA
ATAGCGCGAATCCGTCGCTGTGCATTTAGGACATCTCAGTCGCCGCTTGGAGCTCCCGTGAGGCGTGCTT
GTCAATGCGGTAAGTGTCACTGATTTTGAACTATAACGACCGCGTGAGTCAAAATGACGCATGATTATCT
TTTACGTGACTTTTAAGATTTAACTCATACGATAATTATATTGTTATTTCATGTTCTACTTACGTGATAA
CTTATTATATATATATTTTCTTGTTATAGATATCAACTAGAATGCTAGCCTCGAGGGCCTCCGCGCCGGG
TTTTGGCGCCTCCCGCGGGCGCCCCCCTCCTCACGGCGAGCGCTGCCACGTCAGACGAAGGGCGCAGCGA
GCGTCCTGATCCTTCCGCCCGGACGCTCAGGACAGCGGCCCGCTGCTCATAAGACTCGGCCTTAGAACCC
CAGTATCAGCAGAAGGACATTTTAGGACGGGACTTGGGTGACTCTAGGGCACTGGTTTTCTTTCCAGAGA
GCGGAACAGGCGAGGAAAAGTAGTCCCTTCTCGGCGATTCTGCGGAGGGATCTCCGTGGGGCGGTGAACG
CCGATGATTATATAAGGACGCGCCGGGTGTGGCACAGCTAGTTCCGTCGCAGCCGGGATTTGGGTCGCAG
TTCTTGTTTGTGGATCGCTGTGATCGTCACTTGGTGAGTAGCGGGCTGCTGGGCTGGCCGGGGCTTTCGT
GGCCGCCGGGCCGCTCGGTGGGACGGAGGCGTGTGGAGAGACCGCCAAGGGCTGTAGTCTGGGTCCGCGA
GCAAGGTTGCCCTGAACTGGGGGTTGGGGGGAGCGCAGCAAAATGGCGGCTGTTCCCGAGTCTTGAATGG
AAGACGCTTGTGAGGCGGGCTGTGAGGTCGTTGAAACAAGGTGGGGGGCATGGTGGGCGGCAAGAACCCA
AGGTCTTGAGGCCTTCGCTAATGCGGGAAAGCTCTTATTCGGGTGAGATGGGCTGGGGCACCATCTGGGG
ACCCTGACGTGAAGTTTGTCACTGACTGGAGAACTCGGTTTGTCGTCTGTTGCGGGGGCGGCAGTTATGG
CGGTGCCGTTGGGCAGTGCACCCGTACCTTTGGGAGCGCGCGCCCTCGTCGTGTCGTGACGTCACCCGTT
CTGTTGGCTTATAATGCAGGGTGGGGCCACCTGCCGGTAGGTGTGCGGTAGGCTTTTCTCCGTCGCAGGA
CGCAGGGTTCGGGCCTAGGGTAGGCTCTCCTGAATCGACAGGCGCCGGACCTCTGGTGAGGGGAGGGATA
AGTGAGGCGTCAGTTTCTCTGGTCGGTTTTATGTACCTATCTTCTTAAGTAGCTGAAGCTCCGGTTTTGA
ACTATGCGCTCGGGGTTGGCGAGTGTGTTTTGTGAAGTTTTTTAGGCACCTTTTGAAATGTAATCATTTG
GGTCAATATGTAATTTTCAGTGTTAGACTAGTAAATTGTCCGCTAAATTCTGGCCGTTTTTGGCTTTTTT
GTTAGACGGATCCATGAATTCACCATGGTGCCCTCGGCCGGACGGCTCGCCCTGCTCGCGCTGGGTGTCC
TGCTGGCCGCGGGCCAGGCCCTGGAGAACAGCACGTCCGCCCTGAGTGCCAGACCACCAGTGGCCGCTGC
AGTAGTGTCTCATTTTAACGATTGCCCAGATTCCCATAGCCAGTTCTGCTTCCACGGGACTTGCAGATTT
CTGGTTCAAGAAGATAAACCCGCTTGTGTATGCCACAGTGGCTATGTCGGGGCACGCTGTGAACACGCCG
ACCTTCTTGCTGTCGTAGCAGCGTCCCAAAAGAAGCAGGCCATCACTGCTCTGGTGGTGGTCTCTATCGT
GGCGTTGGCCGTGCTGATTATCGCATGTGTTCTGATCCATTGCTGTCAGGTGCGCAAGCACTGTGAGTGG
TGTCAGGCCCTCTTGTGTCGGCATGAGAAGCCCTCCGCATTGCTTAAGGGACGAGCTGCTTGCTGTCATA
GCGAGACAGCCGTCTGAGCGGCCGCTCTAGAGTCAACTAACTTAAGCTAGCAACGGTTTCCCTCTAGCGG
GATCAATTCCGCCCCCCCCCCCTAACGTTACTGGCCGAAGCCGCTTGGAATAAGGCCGGTGTGCGTTTGT
CTATATGTTATTTTCCACCATATTGCCGTCTTTTGGCAATGTGAGGGCCCGGAAACCTGGCCCTGTCTTC
TTGACGAGCATTCCTAGGGGTCTTTCCCCTCTCGCCAAAGGAATGCAAGGTCTGTTGAATGTCGTGAAGG
AAGCAGTTCCTCTGGAAGCTTCTTGAAGACAAACAACGTCTGTAGCGACCCTTTGCAGGCAGCGGAACCC
CCCACCTGGCGACAGGTGCCTCTGCGGCCAAAAGCCACGTGTATAAGATACACCTGCAAAGGCGGCACAA
CCCCAGTGCCACGTTGTGAGTTGGATAGTTGTGGAAAGAGTCAAATGGCTCTCCTCAAGCGTATTCAACA
AGGGGCTGAAGGATGCCCAGAAGGTACCCCATTGTATGGGATCTGATCTGGGGCCTCGGTGCACATGCTT
TACATGTGTTTAGTCGAGGTTAAAAAAACGTCTAGGCCCCCCGAACCACGGGGACGTGGTTTTCCTTTGA
AAAACACGATAATACCATGACCGAGTACAAGCCCACGGTGCGCCTCGCCACCCGCGACGACGTCCCCAGG
GCCGTACGCACCCTCGCCGCCGCGTTCGCCGACTACCCCGCCACGCGCCACACCGTCGATCCGGACCGCC
ACATCGAGCGGGTCACCGAGCTGCAAGAACTCTTCCTCACGCGCGTCGGGCTCGACATCGGCAAGGTGTG
GGTCGCGGACGACGGCGCCGCGGTGGCGGTCTGGACCACGCCGGAGAGCGTCGAAGCGGGGGCGGTGTTC
GCCGAGATCGGCCCGCGCATGGCCGAGTTGAGCGGTTCCCGGCTGGCCGCGCAGCAACAGATGGAAGGCC
TCCTGGCGCCGCACCGGCCCAAGGAGCCCGCGTGGTTCCTGGCCACCGTCGGCGTCTCGCCCGACCACCA
GGGCAAGGGTCTGGGCAGCGCCGTCGTGCTCCCCGGAGTGGAGGCGGCCGAGCGCGCCGGGGTGCCCGCC
TTCCTGGAGACCTCCGCGCCCCGCAACCTCCCCTTCTACGAGCGGCTCGGCTTCACCGTCACCGCCGACG
TCGAGGTGCCCGAAGGACCGCGCACCTGGTGCATGACCCGCAAGCCCGGTGCCTGATCGATGATCTAGAG
CTCGCTGATCAGCCTCGACTGTGCCTTCTAGTTGCCAGCCATCTGTTGTTTGCCCCTCCCCCGTGCCTTC
CTTGACCCTGGAAGGTGCCACTCCCACTGTCCTTTCCTAATAAAATGAGGAAATTGCATCGCATTGTCTG
AGTAGGTGTCATTCTATTCTGGGGGGTGGGGTGGGGCAGGACAGCAAGGGGGAGGATTGGGAAGACAATA
GCAGGCATGCTGGGGATGCGGTGGGCTCTATGGCTTCTGAGGCGGAAAGAACCTGCAGCCCAAGCTTGGC
GTAATCATGGTCATAGCTGTTTCCTGTGTGAAATTGTTATCCGCTCACAATTCCACACAACATACGAGCC
GGAAGCATAAAGTGTAAAGCCTGGGGTGCCTAATGAGTGAGCTAACTCACATTAATTGCGTTGCGCTCAC
TGCCCGCTTTCCAGTCGGGAAACCTGTCGTGCCAGCGGATCTTAAAAGTTTTGTTACTTTATAGAAGAAA
TTTTGAGTTTTTGTTTTTTTTTAATAAATAAATAAACATAAATAAATTGTTTGTTGAATTTATTATTAGT
ATGTAAGTGTAAATATAATAAAACTTAATATCTATTCAAATTAATAAATAAACCTCGATATACAGACCGA
TAAAACACATGCGTCAATTTTACGCATGATTATCTTTAACGTACGTCACAATATGATTATCTTTCTAGGG
TTAATCTAGTATACGCGTTTAATTAATCCAGCTTTTGTTCCCTTTAGTGAGGGTTAATTGCGCGCTTGGC
GTAATCATGGTCATAGCTGTTTCCTGTGTGAAATTGTTATCCGCTCACAATTCCACACAACATACGAGCC
GGAAGCATAAAGTGTAAAGCCTGGGGTGCCTAATGAGTGAGCTAACTCACATTAATTGCGTTGCGCTCAC
TGCCCGCTTTCCAGTCGGGAAACCTGTCGTGCCAGCTGCATTAATGAATCGGCCAACGCGCGGGGAGAGG
CGGTTTGCGTATTGGGCGCTCTTCCGCTTCCTCGCTCACTGACTCGCTGCGCTCGGTCGTTCGGCTGCGG
CGAGCGGTATCAGCTCACTCAAAGGCGGTAATACGGTTATCCACAGAATCAGGGGATAACGCAGGAAAGA
ACATGTGAGCAAAAGGCCAGCAAAAGGCCAGGAACCGTAAAAAGGCCGCGTTGCTGGCGTTTTTCCATAG
GCTCCGCCCCCCTGACGAGCATCACAAAAATCGACGCTCAAGTCAGAGGTGGCGAAACCCGACAGGACTA
TAAAGATACCAGGCGTTTCCCCCTGGAAGCTCCCTCGTGCGCTCTCCTGTTCCGACCCTGCCGCTTACCG
GATACCTGTCCGCCTTTCTCCCTTCGGGAAGCGTGGCGCTTTCTCATAGCTCACGCTGTAGGTATCTCAG
TTCGGTGTAGGTCGTTCGCTCCAAGCTGGGCTGTGTGCACGAACCCCCCGTTCAGCCCGACCGCTGCGCC
TTATCCGGTAACTATCGTCTTGAGTCCAACCCGGTAAGACACGACTTATCGCCACTGGCAGCAGCCACTG
GTAACAGGATTAGCAGAGCGAGGTATGTAGGCGGTGCTACAGAGTTCTTGAAGTGGTGGCCTAACTACGG
CTACACTAGAAGAACAGTATTTGGTATCTGCGCTCTGCTGAAGCCAGTTACCTTCGGAAAAAGAGTTGGT
AGCTCTTGATCCGGCAAACAAACCACCGCTGGTAGCGGTGGTTTTTTTGTTTGCAAGCAGCAGATTACGC
GCAGAAAAAAAGGATCTCAAGAAGATCCTTTGATCTTTTCTACGGGGTCTGACGCTCAGTGGAACGAAAA
CTCACGTTAAGGGATTTTGGTCATGAGATTATCAAAAAGGATCTTCACCTAGATCCTTTTAAATTAAAAA
TGAAGTTTTAAATCAATCTAAAGTATATATGAGTAAACTTGGTCTGACAGTTACCAATGCTTAATCAGTG
AGGCACCTATCTCAGCGATCTGTCTATTTCGTTCATCCATAGTTGCCTGACTCCCCGTCGTGTAGATAAC
TACGATACGGGAGGGCTTACCATCTGGCCCCAGTGCTGCAATGATACCGCGAGACCCACGCTCACCGGCT
CCAGATTTATCAGCAATAAACCAGCCAGCCGGAAGGGCCGAGCGCAGAAGTGGTCCTGCAACTTTATCCG
CCTCCATCCAGTCTATTAATTGTTGCCGGGAAGCTAGAGTAAGTAGTTCGCCAGTTAATAGTTTGCGCAA
CGTTGTTGCCATTGCTACAGGCATCGTGGTGTCACGCTCGTCGTTTGGTATGGCTTCATTCAGCTCCGGT
TCCCAACGATCAAGGCGAGTTACATGATCCCCCATGTTGTGCAAAAAAGCGGTTAGCTCCTTCGGTCCTC
CGATCGTTGTCAGAAGTAAGTTGGCCGCAGTGTTATCACTCATGGTTATGGCAGCACTGCATAATTCTCT
TACTGTCATGCCATCCGTAAGATGCTTTTCTGTGACTGGTGAGTACTCAACCAAGTCATTCTGAGAATAG
TGTATGCGGCGACCGAGTTGCTCTTGCCCGGCGTCAATACGGGATAATACCGCGCCACATAGCAGAACTT
TAAAAGTGCTCATCATTGGAAAACGTTCTTCGGGGCGAAAACTCTCAAGGATCTTACCGCTGTTGAGATC
CAGTTCGATGTAACCCACTCGTGCACCCAACTGATCTTCAGCATCTTTTACTTTCACCAGCGTTTCTGGG
TGAGCAAAAACAGGAAGGCAAAATGCCGCAAAAAAGGGAATAAGGGCGACACGGAAATGTTGAATACTCA
TACTCTTCCTTTTTCAATATTATTGAAGCATTTATCAGGGTTATTGTCTCATGAGCGGATACATATTTGA
ATGTATTTAGAAAAATAAACAAATAGGGGTTCCGCGCACATTTCCCC
